>Addgene plasmid #244925 | pAttBFGNeo | addgene full sequence | sequence record 486006 | Addgene NGS Result
CTTCAAATGCATTTTTTTCACTTTGTTTAATAATTTTTACGCATCGGATTTGTAGGATAGTGGAAATTTG
TCCTTCAATGCTTCAATTGATTCGACACTTCTCAATATTTTTGATCAATAAACCATTGATTTTCTATTTA
GAAGAAGATCACTGTAAATAACACCAAAAACATCACAGCAAAAAAACTCCCACTCAATTATATTACTGTT
TTTATTGAAACTAGAATAAATTTGAAAATCTTCAAAGCATACACAATTAAAAAAAACGAAAAAAGAAAAA
GTCCCGTTGATTCTCAAACTTAAATTTTTAAACTTGTCTGAACCATGTTGTAAGTTTGTAAAAGTTTCCC
AGTTGTCCTCGAACAGGTCTAAAAATTGCGGTCATAAACTGAAACGTAACATATGATAAGGTATTTTGTG
TGCGGTTTTTTCTATGATGTTTCAAAAAAATTTATCAGAAGTAAAAAACATAAGAAGTGTACACAGAACA
TTGTGTAGATTTTGGGATAGAATTATTATTAATGGGGGGAGGGAGCACAATTTTTTTCGACTTTTTATTA
CGAATTAATTCTATTTTTGAATCTACACAATTTCATTGTTAGAGGTGACTTAAAAGAAGCTAAAAAACAA
AGAAATTAAGAGAAGTTTTTTGATAATAACAAAAATAGGGGGTGGGAGCACAGGGAGAAAGAGCATGTAG
GGATGTTGAAGAGTAATTGGACTCAGAAGAACTCGTCAAGAAGGCGATAGAAGGCGATGCGCTGCGAATC
GGGAGCGGCGATACCGTAAAGCACGAGGAAGCGGTCAGCCCATTCGCCGCCAAGCTCCTCAGCAATATCA
CGGGTAGCCAACGCTATGTCCTGATAGCGGTCCGCCACACCCAGCCGGCCACAGTCGATGAATCCAGAAA
AGCGGCCATTTTCCACCATGATATTCGGCAAGCAGGCATCGCCATGGGTCACGACGAGATCCTCGCCGTC
GGGCATGCGCGCCTTGAGCCTGGCGAACAGTTCGGCTGGTGCGAGCCCCTGATGTTCTTCGTCCAGATCA
TCCTGATCGACAAGACCGGCTTCCATCCGAGTACGTGCTCGCTCGATGCGATGTTTCGCTTGGTGGTCGA
ATGGGCAGGTAGCCGGATCAAGCGTATGCAGCCGCCGCATTGCATCAGCCATGATGGATACTTTCTCGGC
AGGAGCAAGGTGAGATGACAGGAGATCCTGCCCCGGCACTTCGCCCAATAGCAGCCAGTCCCTTCCCGCT
TCAGTGACAACGTCGAGCACAGCTGCGCAAGGAACGCCCGTCGTGGCCAGCCACGATAGCCGCGCTGCCT
CGTCCTGCAGTTCATTCAGGGCACCGGACAGGTCGGTCTTGACAAAAAGAACCGGGCGCCCCTGCGCTGA
CAGCCGGAACACGGCGGCATCAGAGCAGCCGATTGTCTGTTGTGCCCAGTCATAGCCGAATAGCCTCTCC
ACCCAAGCGGCCGGAGAACCTGCGTGCAATCCATCTTGTTCAATCATATTACCTTAAAATTCAAAAATTA
ATTTCAGATCAGTCATAACCAAGAAAACAAAATAAACGTTAGGACAGAAAATTCAAATTAATTAAAAATT
ATGCTGAATAAGAAAATTACATGCAAAGCCTTATTTTCCTCATAGAAACAGTTGAATAACATATTTTTTA
ATTGAAAACATAGCAAAATTCGTGGTAAAATTTGTCAAAACCTTGGAAAAAATCGAAAAAAGAACATTTC
CCGATGCATTTTCCTATTTCTCGTTGCCGACAACGTATAAACGTTGAATACTCAGTCAACGAATTTGGCT
GCTGGCTTGGACTCTCGCACGGAAGAGACGCGTGTGTAGATTTACGACGAAAGCAAAAATGATCCCGCTT
TCCAGTCGGGAAACCTATAACTTCGTATAGCATACATTATACGAAGTTATGTGAGCAAAAGGCCAGCAAA
AGGCCAGGAACCGTAAAAAGGCCGCGTTGCTGGCGTTTTTCCATAGGCTCCGCCCCCCTGACGAGCATCA
CAAAAATCGACGCTCAAGTCAGAGGTGGCGAAACCCGACAGGACTATAAAGATACCAGGCGTTTCCCCCT
GGAAGCTCCCTCGTGCGCTCTCCTGTTCCGACCCTGCCGCTTACCGGATACCTGTCCGCCTTTCTCCCTT
CGGGAAGCGTGGCGCTTTCTCATAGCTCACGCTGTAGGTATCTCAGTTCGGTGTAGGTCGTTCGCTCCAA
GCTGGGCTGTGTGCACGAACCCCCCATTCAGCCCGACCGCTGCGCCTTATCCGGTAACTATCGTCTTGAG
TCCAACCCGGTAAGACACGACTTATCGCCACTGGCAGCAGCCACTGGTAACAGGATTAGCAGAGCGAGGT
ATGTAGGCGGTGCTACAGAGTTCTTGAAGTGGTGGCCTAACTACGGCTACACTAGAAGAACAGTATTTGG
TATCTGCGCTCTGCTGAAGCCAGTTACCTTCGGAAAAAGAGTTGGTAGCTCTTGATCCGGCAAACAAACC
ACCGCTGGTAGCGGTGGTTTTTTTGTTTGCAAGCAGCAGATTACGCGCAGAAAAAAAGGATCTCAAGAAG
ATCCTTTGATCTTTTCTACGGGGTCTGACGCTCAGTGGAACGAAAACTCACGTTAAGGGATTTTGGTCAT
GAGATTATCAAAAAGGATCTTCACCTAGATCCTTTTAAATTAAAAATGAAGTTTTAAATCAATCTAAAGT
ATATATGAGTAAACTTGGTCTGACAGTTACCAATGCTTAATCAGTGAGGCACCTATCTCAGCGATCTGTC
TATTTCGTTCATCCATAGTTGCCTGACTCCCCGTCGTGTAGATAACTACGATACGGGAGGGCTTACCATC
TGGCCCCAGTGCTGCAATGATACCGCGAGATCCACGCTCACCGGCTCCAGATTTATCAGCAATAAACCAG
CCAGCCGGAAGGGCCGAGCGCAGAAGTGGTCCTGCAACTTTATCCGCCTCCATCCAGTCTATTAATTGTT
GCCGGGAAGCTAGAGTAAGTAGTTCGCCAGTTAATAGTTTGCGCAACGTTGTTGCCATTGCTACAGGCAT
CGTGGTGTCACGCTCGTCGTTTGGTATGGCTTCATTCAGCTCCGGTTCCCAACGATCAAGGCGAGTTACA
TGATCCCCCATGTTGTGCAAAAAAGCGGTTAGCTCCTTCGGTCCTCCGATCGTTGTCAGAAGTAAGTTGG
CCGCAGTGTTATCACTCATGGTTATGGCAGCACTGCATAATTCTCTTACTGTCATGCCATCCGTAAGATG
CTTTTCTGTGACTGGTGAGTACTCAACCAAGTCATTCTGAGAATAGTGTATGCGGCGACCGAGTTGCTCT
TGCCCGGCGTCAATACGGGATAATACCGCGCCACATAGCAGAACTTTAAAAGTGCTCATCATTGGAAAAC
GTTCTTCGGGGCGAAAACTCTCAAGGATCTTACCGCTGTTGAGATCCAGTTCGATGTAACCCACTCGTGC
ACCCAACTGATCTTCAGCATCTTTTACTTTCACCAGCGTTTCTGGGTGAGCAAAAACAGGAAGGCAAAAT
GCCGCAAAAAAGGGAATAAGGGCGACACGGAAATGTTGAATACTCATACTCTTCCTTTTTCAATATTATT
GAAGCATTTATCAGGGTTATTGTCTCATGAGCGGATACATATTTGAATGTATTTAGAAAAATAAACAAAT
AGGGGTTCCGCGCACATTTCCCCGAAAAGTGCCACCTAAATTGTAAGCGTTAATATTTTGTTAAAATTCG
CGTTAAATTTTTGTTAAATCAGCTCATTTTTTAACCAATAGGCCGAAATCGGCAAAATCCCTTATAAATC
AAAAGAATAGACCGAGATAGGGT
[37 nt withheld, positions 3874-3910]
AAAGAACGTGGACTCCAACGTCAAAGG
[49 nt withheld, positions 3938-3986]
T
[91 nt withheld, positions 3988-4078]
G
[124 nt withheld, positions 4080-4203]
CCCATTCGCCATTCAGGCTGCGCAACTGTTGGGAAGGGCGATCGGTGCGGGCCTCTTCGCTATTACGCCA
GCTGGCGAAAGGGGGATGTGCTGCAAGGCGATTAAGTTGGGTAACGCCAGGGTTTTCTTGTGTGGAATTG
TGAGCGGATAACAATTTCACACAGGAAACAGCTATGACCATGATTACGCCAAGCGCGCAATTAACCCTCA
CTAAAGGGAACAAAAGCTGGAGCTCCACCGCGGTGGCGGCCGCTCTAGATGGCGAAGAGCCCATGGATCC
ACTAGTAACATATGTGCAGGCCTGCTCTTCGGTAAGCTTATCGATACCGTCGACCCGTTAACCGGGGGCC
CGGTACCCAATTCGCCCTATAGTGAGTCGTATTACGCGCGCTCACTGGCCGTCGTTTTACAACGTCGTGA
CTGGCATACGAGCCGGAAGCATAAAGTGTAAAGCCTGGGGTGCCTAATGAGTGAGCTAACTCACATTAAT
TGCGTTGCGCTCACTGCCCGCTTTCCAGTCGGGAAACCTGTCGTGCCAGCTGCATTAATGAATCGGCCAA
CGCGCGGGGAGAGGCGGTTTGCGTATTGGGCGAATTCCGCTTCCTCGCTCACTGACTCGCTGCGCTCGGT
CGTTCGGCTGCGGCGAGCGGTATCAGCTCACTCAAAGGCGGTAATACGGTTATCCACAGAATCAGGGGAT
AACGCAGGAAAGAACATGAAGCCGCGGTGCGGGTGCCAGGGCGTGCCCTTGGGCTCCCCGGGCGCGTACT
CCACCTCACCCATCTGGTCCATCATGATGAACGGGTCGAGGTGGCGGTAGTTGATGAAGTTCCTATTCTC
TAGAAAGTATAGGAACTTCAAAATGGGATCCCCAAAGAAGAAGCGTAAGGTGTCGATGGTGTCGAAGGGA
GAAGAGGATAACATGGCTTCACTCCCAGCTACACACGAACTCCACATCTTCGGATCGATCAACGGAGTGG
ATTTCGATATGGTCGGACAAGGTAAGTTTAAACATATATATACTAACTAACCCTGATTATTTAAATTTTC
AGGAACTGGAAACCCAAACGATGGATACGAGGAACTCAACCTCAAGTCGACAAAGGGAGATCTGCAATTC
TCGCCATGGATTCTCGTGCCACACATCGGATACGGATTCCACCAATACCTCCCATACCCAGGTAAGTTTA
AACTGAGTTCTACTAACTAACGAGTAATATTTAAATTTTCAGATGGAATGTCACCATTCCAAGCTGCCAT
GGTGGATGGATCGGGATACCAAGTTCACCGAACAATGCAATTCGAGGATGGAGCCTCGCTCACAGTGAAC
TACCGATACACATACGAGGGATCGCACATCAAGGTAAGTTTAAACAGTTCGGTACTAACTAACCATACAT
ATTTAAATTTTCAGGGAGAGGCTCAAGTTAAGGGAACAGGATTCCCAGCTGATGGACCAGTGATGACAAA
CTCACTCACAGCTGCTGATTGGTGCCGATCGAAAAAGACATACCCAAATGATAAGACAATCATCTCGACA
TTCAAGTGGTCGTACACTACTGGAAACGGAAAGCGATACCGATCGACAGCCCGAACAACATACACATTCG
CTAAGCCAATGGCCGCCAACTACCTCAAGGTAAGTTTAAACATGATTTTACTAACTAACTAATCTGATTT
AAATTTTCAGAATCAACCAATGTACGTGTTCCGAAAGACAGAACTCAAGCACTCAAAGACAGAGCTGAAC
TTCAAAGAGTGGCAAAAGGCCTTCACAGATGTGATGGGAATGGATGAACTCTACAAGGCCTCCCGTCGTC
GTAAGGCCAACCCAACCAAGCTCTCCGAGAACGCCAAGAAGCTCGCCAAGTAGATCAACTGCTCTAATTC
CATCTCGTTTCTCTCTTTTCTTTCAATCTCTTTACCCGTTTCTCTTCCCCTACGTCCCCCAAACCTACCA
CTGCACAGTAACACATACACATTCAACGTGTCACAATAAAAGCCCATCAACACCTTCTCTGTTGTTTTTT
TT
Features (pLannotate 1.2.2; 21 found; start..end, strand, type, name):
    726..1517    -  CDS            neo: KKA2_KLEPN - Also known as kan, nptII. Experimental evidence at protein level: Swiss-Prot protein existence level 1. Resistance to kanamycin, neomycin, paromomycin, ribostamycin, butirosin and gentamicin B. From Klebsiella pneumoniae.
   1907..1940    +  protein_bind   loxP: Cre-mediated recombination occurs in the 8-bp core sequence (GCATACAT). Cre recombinase
   1998..2586    -  rep_origin     ori: high-copy-number ColE1/pMB1/pBR322/pUC origin of replication
   2757..3617    -  CDS            AmpR: β-lactamase; bla; confers resistance to ampicillin, carbenicillin, and related antibiotics
   3618..3722    -  promoter       AmpR promoter: bla
   3775..4203    -  rep_origin     f1 ori (sequence partly withheld): f1 bacteriophage origin of replication; arrow indicates direction of (+) strand synthesis
   4208..4330    -  CDS            lacZα (fragment): LacZα fragment of β-galactosidase; lacZ fragment
   4341..4357    +  protein_bind   lac operator: The lac repressor binds to the lac operator to inhibit transcription in E. coli. This inhibition can be relieved by adding lactose or isopropyl-β-D-thiogalactopyranoside (IPTG). lac repressor encoded by lacI
   4402..4420    +  promoter       T3 promoter: promoter for bacteriophage T3 RNA polymerase
   4433..4462    +  misc_feature   MCS (fragment): pBluescript multiple cloning site
   4517..4538    +  misc_feature   MCS (fragment): pBluescript multiple cloning site
   4569..4587    -  promoter       T7 promoter: promoter for bacteriophage T7 RNA polymerase
   4595..4627    +  CDS            lacZα (fragment): LacZα fragment of β-galactosidase; lacZ fragment
   4628..4655    -  promoter       lac promoter (fragment): promoter for the E. coli lac operon
   4670..4691    -  protein_bind   CAP binding site: CAP binding activates transcription in the presence of cAMP. E. coli catabolite activator protein
   4704..4795    -  CDS            lacI (fragment): lac repressor; lacI; The lac repressor binds to the lac operator to inhibit transcription in E. coli. This inhibition can be relieved by adding lactose or isopropyl-β-D-thiogalactopyranoside (IPTG).
   4798..4921    -  rep_origin     RSF ori (fragment): Plasmids containing the RSF 1030 origin of replication can be propagated in E. coli cells that contain additional plasmids with compatible origins.
   4936..4969    +  protein_bind   attB: minimal attB site for the φC31 integrase (Groth et al., 2000) phage φC31 integrase
   5029..5062    +  protein_bind   FRT (minimal): supports FLP-mediated excision but not integration (Turan and Bode, 2011) FLP recombinase from the Saccharomyces cerevisiae 2μ plasmid
   5099..6010    +  CDS            mNeonGreen: mNeonGreen is a basic (constitutively fluorescent) green/yellow fluorescent protein published in 2013, derived from Branchiostoma lanceolatum. It is reported to be a very rapidly-maturing monomer with moderate acid sensitivity.
   6014..6073    +  CDS            EGL-13 NLS (fragment): nuclear localization signal from the C. elegans EGL-13 transcription factor (Lyssenko et al., 2007)
