[The description below was written by a language model from this plasmid's Addgene catalogue record and pLannotate feature annotations shown in this document.]
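Description:
pAttBFGNeo is an empty-backbone C. elegans transgenesis vector built on a pBluescript II derivative and designed for phiC31 recombinase-mediated insertion (RMI) into a genomic attP landing site. In E. coli it is maintained as a high-copy plasmid through a ColE1/pUC-type origin and selected with ampicillin via the β-lactamase gene. The annotated sequence also retains the f1 phage origin and pBluescript remnants such as T3 and T7 promoters, lacZα fragments and pieces of the original polylinker. Short hits to lacI and an RSF origin are only fragments and are unlikely to be functional.

The worm-facing payload begins with a minimal phiC31 attB site, which recombines with a chromosomal attP to integrate the plasmid. It is followed by a minimal FRT site and an mNeonGreen coding sequence, which the feature table shows is followed by a fragment of the EGL-13 nuclear localization signal. The record lists no promoter for this reporter. Instead, a multiple cloning site with SapI sites allows Golden Gate insertion of user-chosen sequences, so what drives mNeonGreen depends on what is cloned or on the context of the landing site. Integrants are selected with G418 through a NeoR cassette driven by the rps-0 promoter and terminated by the unc-54 3' UTR. This cassette is described as flanked by lox2722 sites, which would permit Cre-mediated removal of the marker after insertion. The automated annotation shows only one lox-type site, labelled loxP, which probably reflects how it handles the variant sites. The FRT site offers a handle for FLP-mediated rearrangement, and the associated work concerns building and manipulating bipartite expression transgenes in C. elegans.
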