Addgene plasmid #244925: pAttBFGNeo
Purpose: (Empty Backbone) attB Neo Resistant mNeonGreen marked plasmid for RMI targeting an attP site
Depositing lab: Michael Nonet. Depositing organization: Washington University in Saint Louis. Publication: Creation and manipulation of bipartite expression transgenes in C. elegans using phiC31 recombinase. Nonet ML. Genetics. 2026 Jul 6:iyag166. doi: 10.1093/genetics/iyag166. PubMed 42405870.
Backbone
  Vector backbone: pBluescript II derivative
  Backbone size (bp): 2850
  Modifications to backbone: Addition of an FRT site, mNeonGeen, a Multiple Cloning Site with SapI sites for Golden Gate cloning, a lox2722 flanked rps-0 promoter NeoR unc-54 3' UTR cassette, and a phiC31 attB site.
  Vector type: Worm Expression ; phiC31 recombinase mediated insertion (RMI)
  Promoter: none
  Selectable markers: Neomycin (select with G418)
Growth in bacteria
  Bacterial resistance: Ampicillin, 100 μg/mL
  Growth temperature: 37°C
  Growth strain: DH5alpha
  Copy number: High Copy
Gene/Insert
  Cloning method: Golden Gate
Terms and licenses: Academic/Nonprofit Terms; Industry Terms: Not Available to Industry
Depositor comments: Please visit https://doi.org/10.1101/2024.03.01.583017 for the bioRxiv preprint.
How to cite: pAttBFGNeo was a gift from Michael Nonet (Addgene plasmid # 244925 ; http://n2t.net/addgene:244925 ; RRID:Addgene_244925)
